Addgene plasmid #153250: pDGE341
Purpose: (Empty Backbone) M7 shuttle vector containing the Arabidopsis thaliana U6 promoter for preparation of single guide RNA transcriptional units by cloning of hybridized oligonucleotides.
Depositing lab: Johannes Stuttmann. Depositing organization: Martin-Luther-Universitaet Halle-Wittenberg. Publication: Highly efficient multiplex editing: One-shot generation of 8x Nicotiana benthamiana and 12x Arabidopsis mutants. Stuttmann J, Barthel K, Martin P, Ordon J, Erickson JL, Herr R, Ferik F, Kretschmer C, Berner T, Keilwagen J, Marillonnet S, Bonas U. Plant J. 2021 Feb 12. doi: 10.1111/tpj.15197. PubMed 33577114.
Backbone
  Vector backbone: pUC57-BsaI
  Backbone size (bp): 2700
  Vector type: CRISPR
  Selectable markers: ccdB
Growth in bacteria
  Bacterial resistance: Chloramphenicol and Ampicillin, 25 & 100 μg/mL
  Growth temperature: 37°C
  Growth strain: ccdB Survival
  Copy number: High Copy
Gene/Insert
  Gene/Insert name: None
Terms and licenses: Academic/Nonprofit Terms; Industry Terms: Not Available to Industry
Depositor comments: Please visit https://www.biorxiv.org/content/10.1101/2020.03.31.018671v2 for bioRxiv preprint.
How to cite: pDGE341 was a gift from Johannes Stuttmann (Addgene plasmid # 153250 ; http://n2t.net/addgene:153250 ; RRID:Addgene_153250)
