[The description below was written by a language model from this plasmid's Addgene catalogue record and pLannotate feature annotations shown in this document.]
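Description:
pDGE341 is an empty "M7" shuttle vector for plant CRISPR/Cas9 work, built on a pUC57-BsaI backbone and sequenced at about 4.4 kb. It is a high-copy E. coli plasmid carrying the ColE1/pUC-type origin and an ampicillin resistance gene (β-lactamase with its own promoter). Remnants of the lac region are also annotated: the lac promoter and operator, the CAP site, and lacZα and lacI fragments. Short bom and rop fragments are probably leftovers from the backbone's ancestry rather than functional parts.

The working part is a guide RNA scaffold cassette. An Arabidopsis thaliana U6 promoter (only a short stretch is recognised by the annotation) sits upstream of a placeholder cassette, followed by a Streptococcus pyogenes tracrRNA-derived sequence that presumably forms the sgRNA scaffold. All of these lie in the same orientation. The placeholder contains the ccdB toxin gene, a partial ccdA, and a chloramphenicol acetyltransferase gene with its cat promoter. Because ccdB poisons gyrase in ordinary strains, the empty vector has to be maintained in a ccdB-tolerant host, under chloramphenicol plus ampicillin selection.

According to the record, hybridised oligonucleotides encoding a target-specific spacer are cloned into the vector to build a complete single guide RNA transcriptional unit. This presumably replaces the ccdB/CmR stuffer, so ccdB would counter-select uncut or religated vector, although the record does not name the cloning sites or enzymes. The M7 designation and the associated publication on multiplex editing in Nicotiana benthamiana and Arabidopsis suggest the plasmid is one positional module in a series. The finished sgRNA units from that series would then be assembled into multi-guide arrays in a recipient vector. No Cas9 gene or plant selection marker is annotated in this plasmid.
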