Features (pLannotate 1.2.2; 16 found; start..end, strand, type, name):
    137..236     +  misc_feature   bom (fragment): basis of mobility region from pBR322
    242..399     -  CDS            lacZα (fragment): LacZα fragment of β-galactosidase; lacZ fragment
    454..521     -  misc_RNA       tracrRNA (fragment): trans-activating CRISPR RNA for the Streptococcus pyogenes CRISPR/Cas9 system
    580..882     -  CDS            ccdB: CCDB_ECOLI - Also known as G, letB, letD. Experimental evidence at protein level: Swiss-Prot protein existence level 1. Toxic component of a type II toxin-antitoxin (TA) system, functioning in plasmid maintainence. Responsible for the post- segregational killing (PSK) of plasmid-free cells, also referred to as a plasmid addiction system. Half-life of over 2 hours. Cell killing by CcdB is accompanied by filamentation, defects in chromosome and plasmid segregation, defects in cell division, formation of anucleate cells, decreased DNA synthesis and plasmid loss. Interferes with the activity of DN
    887..1045    -  CDS            ccdA (fragment): CCDA_ECO57 - Also known as H, letA. Experimental evidence at protein level: Swiss-Prot protein existence level 1. Antitoxin component of a type II toxin-antitoxin (TA) system which inhibits the post-segregational killing (PSK) of plasmid-free cells, also referred to as a plasmid addiction system. Binds to and blocks the activity of CcdB; will also remove bound CcdB protein from the CcdB-GyrA complex by forming a CcdA-CcdB complex, a process termed rejuvenation. Functions as a transcriptional corepressor for the ccdAB operon, repression also requires CcdB (By similarity). From Escherichia coli
   1227..1885    -  CDS            CmR: chloramphenicol acetyltransferase; cat; confers resistance to chloramphenicol
   1886..1988    -  promoter       cat promoter: promoter of the E. coli cat gene encoding chloramphenicol acetyltransferase
   2061..2077    -  promoter       AtU6 promoter (fragment): consensus promoter from the three Arabidopsis U6 snRNA genes (Waibel and Filipowicz, 1990; Nekrasov et al., 2013)
   2190..2206    -  protein_bind   lac operator: The lac repressor binds to the lac operator to inhibit transcription in E. coli. This inhibition can be relieved by adding lactose or isopropyl-β-D-thiogalactopyranoside (IPTG). lac repressor encoded by lacI
   2214..2244    -  promoter       lac promoter: promoter for the E. coli lac operon
   2259..2280    -  protein_bind   CAP binding site: CAP binding activates transcription in the presence of cAMP. E. coli catabolite activator protein
   2293..2385    -  CDS            lacI (fragment): lac repressor; lacI; The lac repressor binds to the lac operator to inhibit transcription in E. coli. This inhibition can be relieved by adding lactose or isopropyl-β-D-thiogalactopyranoside (IPTG).
   2568..3156    -  rep_origin     ori: high-copy-number ColE1/pMB1/pBR322/pUC origin of replication
   3327..4187    -  CDS            AmpR: β-lactamase; bla; confers resistance to ampicillin, carbenicillin, and related antibiotics
   4188..4292    -  promoter       AmpR promoter: bla
   4387..35      +  CDS            rop (fragment) (across the origin): Rop protein, which maintains plasmids at low copy number; rop
>Addgene plasmid #153250 | pDGE341 | addgene full sequence | sequence record 305845 | Addgene NGS Result
TCGCGCGTTTCGGTGATGACGGTGAAAACCTCTGACACATGCAGCTCCCGGAGACGGTCACAGCTTGTCT
GTAAGCGGATGCCGGGAGCAGACAAGCCCGTCAGGGCGCGTCAGCGGGTGTTGGCGGGTGTCGGGGCTGG
CTTAACTATGCGGCATCAGAGCAGATTGTACTGAGAGTGCACCATATGCGGTGTGAAATACCGCACAGAT
GCGTAAGGAGAAAATACCGCATCAGGCGCCATTCGCCATTCAGGCTGCGCAACTGTTGGGAAGGGCGATC
GGTGCGGGCCTCTTCGCTATTACGCCAGCTGGCGAAAGGGGGATGTGCTGCAAGGCGATTAAGTTGGGTA
ACGCCAGGGTTTTCCCAGTCACGACGTTGTAAAACGACGGCCAGTGAATTCGAGCTCGGTACCTCGCGAA
TGCATCTAGATTTTGGTCTCATTCGAAAAAAAAGCACCGACTCGGTGCCACTTTTTCAAGTTGATAACGG
ACTAGCCTTATTTCAACTTGCTATGCTGTTTCCAGCATAGCTCTGAAACAAGTCTTCGACTGGCTGTGTA
TAAGGGAGCCTGACATTTATATTCCCCAGAACATCAGGTTAATGGCGTTTTTGATGTCATTTTCGCGGTG
GCTGAGATCAGCCACTTCTTCCCCGATAACGGAAACCGGCACACTGGCCATATCGGTGGTCATCATGCGC
CAGCTTTCATCCCCGATATGCACCACCGGGTAAAGTTCACGGGAGACTTTATCTGACAGCAGACGTGCAC
TGGCCAGGGGGATCACCATCCGTCGCCCGGGCGTGTCAATAATATCACTCTGTACATCCACAAACAGACG
ATAACGGCTCTCTCTTTTATAGGTGTAAACCTTAAACTGCATTTCACCAGCCCCTGTTCTCGTCAGCAAA
AGAGCCGTTCATTTCAATAAACCGGGCGACCTCAGCCATCCCTTCCTGATTTTCCGCTTTCCAGCGTTCG
GCACGCAGACGACGGGCTTCATTCTGCATGGTTGTGCTTACCAGACCGGAGATATTGACATCATATATGC
CTTGAGCAACTGATAGCTGTCGCTGTCAACTGTCACTGTAATACGCTGCTTCATAGCATACCTCTTTTTG
ACATACTTCGGGTATACATATCAGTATATATTCTTATACCGCAAAAATCAGCGCGCAAATACGCATACTG
TTATCTGGCTTTTAGTAAGCCGGATCCACGCGGCGTTTACGCCCCCCCTGCCACTCATCGCAGTACTGTT
GTAATTCATTAAGCATTCTGCCGACATGGAAGCCATCACAAACGGCATGATGAACCTGAATCGCCAGCGG
CATCAGCACCTTGTCGCCTTGCGTATAATATTTGCCCATGGTGAAAACGGGGGCGAAGAAGTTGTCCATA
TTGGCCACGTTTAAATCAAAACTGGTGAAACTCACCCAGGGATTGGCTGAGACGAAAAACATATTCTCAA
TAAACCCTTTAGGGAAATAGGCCAGGTTTTCACCGTAACACGCCACATCTTGCGAATATATGTGTAGAAA
CTGCCGGAAATCGTCGTGGTATTCACTCCAGAGCGATGAAAACGTTTCAGTTTGCTCATGGAAAACGGTG
TAACAAGGGTGAACACTATCCCATATCACCAGCTCACCGTCTTTCATTGCCATACGGAATTCCGGATGAG
CATTCATCAGGCGGGCAAGAATGTGAATAAAGGCCGGATAAAACTTGTGCTTATTTTTCTTTACGGTCTT
TAAAAAGGCCGTAATATCCAGCTGAACGGTCTGGTTATAGGTACATTGAGCAACTGACTGAAATGCCTCA
AAATGTTCTTTACGATGCCATTGGGATATATCAACGGTGGTATATCCAGTGATTTTTTTCTCCATTTTAG
CTTCCTTAGCTCCTGAAAATCTCGATAACTCAAAAAATACGCCCGGTAGTGATCTTATTTCATTATGGTG
AAAGTTGGAACCTCTTACGTGCCGATCAACGTCTCAGAAGACTTCAATCACTACTTCGACTCTAGCTGTA
TATAAACTCAGCTTCGTTTTCTTATCTAAGCGATGTGGGACTTTTGAAGATTGTTTTCAACTTACTGGTG
AGACCAAAATCGGATCCCGGGCCCGTCGACTGCAGAGGCCTGCATGCAAGCTTGGCGTAATCATGGTCAT
AGCTGTTTCCTGTGTGAAATTGTTATCCGCTCACAATTCCACACAACATACGAGCCGGAAGCATAAAGTG
TAAAGCCTGGGGTGCCTAATGAGTGAGCTAACTCACATTAATTGCGTTGCGCTCACTGCCCGCTTTCCAG
TCGGGAAACCTGTCGTGCCAGCTGCATTAATGAATCGGCCAACGCGCGGGGAGAGGCGGTTTGCGTATTG
GGCGCTCTTCCGCTTCCTCGCTCACTGACTCGCTGCGCTCGGTCGTTCGGCTGCGGCGAGCGGTATCAGC
TCACTCAAAGGCGGTAATACGGTTATCCACAGAATCAGGGGATAACGCAGGAAAGAACATGTGAGCAAAA
GGCCAGCAAAAGGCCAGGAACCGTAAAAAGGCCGCGTTGCTGGCGTTTTTCCATAGGCTCCGCCCCCCTG
ACGAGCATCACAAAAATCGACGCTCAAGTCAGAGGTGGCGAAACCCGACAGGACTATAAAGATACCAGGC
GTTTCCCCCTGGAAGCTCCCTCGTGCGCTCTCCTGTTCCGACCCTGCCGCTTACCGGATACCTGTCCGCC
TTTCTCCCTTCGGGAAGCGTGGCGCTTTCTCATAGCTCACGCTGTAGGTATCTCAGTTCGGTGTAGGTCG
TTCGCTCCAAGCTGGGCTGTGTGCACGAACCCCCCGTTCAGCCCGACCGCTGCGCCTTATCCGGTAACTA
TCGTCTTGAGTCCAACCCGGTAAGACACGACTTATCGCCACTGGCAGCAGCCACTGGTAACAGGATTAGC
AGAGCGAGGTATGTAGGCGGTGCTACAGAGTTCTTGAAGTGGTGGCCTAACTACGGCTACACTAGAAGAA
CAGTATTTGGTATCTGCGCTCTGCTGAAGCCAGTTACCTTCGGAAAAAGAGTTGGTAGCTCTTGATCCGG
CAAACAAACCACCGCTGGTAGCGGTGGTTTTTTTGTTTGCAAGCAGCAGATTACGCGCAGAAAAAAAGGA
TCTCAAGAAGATCCTTTGATCTTTTCTACGGGGTCTGACGCTCAGTGGAACGAAAACTCACGTTAAGGGA
TTTTGGTCATGAGATTATCAAAAAGGATCTTCACCTAGATCCTTTTAAATTAAAAATGAAGTTTTAAATC
AATCTAAAGTATATATGAGTAAACTTGGTCTGACAGTTACCAATGCTTAATCAGTGAGGCACCTATCTCA
GCGATCTGTCTATTTCGTTCATCCATAGTTGCCTGACTCCCCGTCGTGTAGATAACTACGATACGGGAGG
GCTTACCATCTGGCCCCAGTGCTGCAATGATACCGCGAGATCCACGCTCACCGGCTCCAGATTTATCAGC
AATAAACCAGCCAGCCGGAAGGGCCGAGCGCAGAAGTGGTCCTGCAACTTTATCCGCCTCCATCCAGTCT
ATTAATTGTTGCCGGGAAGCTAGAGTAAGTAGTTCGCCAGTTAATAGTTTGCGCAACGTTGTTGCCATTG
CTACAGGCATCGTGGTGTCACGCTCGTCGTTTGGTATGGCTTCATTCAGCTCCGGTTCCCAACGATCAAG
GCGAGTTACATGATCCCCCATGTTGTGCAAAAAAGCGGTTAGCTCCTTCGGTCCTCCGATCGTTGTCAGA
AGTAAGTTGGCCGCAGTGTTATCACTCATGGTTATGGCAGCACTGCATAATTCTCTTACTGTCATGCCAT
CCGTAAGATGCTTTTCTGTGACTGGTGAGTACTCAACCAAGTCATTCTGAGAATAGTGTATGCGGCGACC
GAGTTGCTCTTGCCCGGCGTCAATACGGGATAATACCGCGCCACATAGCAGAACTTTAAAAGTGCTCATC
ATTGGAAAACGTTCTTCGGGGCGAAAACTCTCAAGGATCTTACCGCTGTTGAGATCCAGTTCGATGTAAC
CCACTCGTGCACCCAACTGATCTTCAGCATCTTTTACTTTCACCAGCGTTTCTGGGTGAGCAAAAACAGG
AAGGCAAAATGCCGCAAAAAAGGGAATAAGGGCGACACGGAAATGTTGAATACTCATACTCTTCCTTTTT
CAATATTATTGAAGCATTTATCAGGGTTATTGTCTCATGAGCGGATACATATTTGAATGTATTTAGAAAA
ATAAACAAATAGGGGTTCCGCGCACATTTCCCCGAAAAGTGCCACCTGACGTCTAAGAAACCATTATTAT
CATGACATTAACCTATAAAAATAGGCGTATCACGAGGCCCTTTCGTC
